>Addgene plasmid #22672 | pGFAP::MyrGFP | depositor full sequence | sequence record 299703 | pGFAP::MyrGFP sequence 6283 bps
GCGCCCAATACGCAAACCGCCTCTCCCCGCGCGTTGGCCGATTCATTAATGCAGCTGGCACGACAGGTTT
CCCGACTGGAAAGCGGGCAGTGAGCGCAACGCAATTAATGTGAGTTAGCTCACTCATTAGGCACCCCAGG
CTTTACACTTTATGCTTCCGGCTCGTATGTTGTGTGGAATTGTGAGCGGATAACAATTTCACACAGGAAA
CAGCTATGACATGATTACGAATTCGAGCTCGGTACCAGATCTGAGCTCCCACCTCCCTCTCTGTGCTGGG
ACTCACAGAGGGAGACCTCAGGAGGCAGTCTGTCCATCACATGTCCAAATGCAGAGCATACCCTGGGCTG
GGCGCAGTGGCGCACAACTGTAATTCCAGCACTTTGGGAGGCTGATGTGGAAGGATCACTTGAGCCCAGA
AGTTCTAGACCAGCCTGGGCAACATGGCAAGACCCTATCTCTACAAAAAAAGTTAAAAAATCAGCCACGT
GTGGTGACACACACCTGTAGTCCCAGCTATTCAGGAGGCTGAGGTGAGGGGATCACTTAAGGCTGGGAGG
TTGAGGCTGCAGTGAGTCGTGGTTGCGCCACTGCACTCCAGCCTGGGCAACAGTGAGACCCTGTCTCAAA
AGACAAAAAAAAAAAAAAAAAAAAAAAGAACATATCCTGGTGTGGAGTAGGGGACGCTGCTCTGACAGAG
GCTCGGGGGCCTGAGCTGGCTCTGTGAGCTGGGGAGGAGGCAGACAGCCAGGCCTTGTCTGCAAGCAGAC
CTGGCAGCATTGGGCTGGCCGCCCCCCAGGGCCTCCTCTTCATGCCCAGTGAATGACTCACCTTGGCACA
GACACAATGTTCGGGGTGGGCACAGTGCCTGCTTCCCGCCGCACCCCAGCCCCCCTCAAATGCCTTCCGA
GAAGCCCATTGAGCAGGGGGCTTGCATTGCACCCCAGCCTGACAGCCTGGCATCTTGGGATAAAAGCAGC
ACAGCCCCCTAGGGGCTGCCCTTGCTGTGTGGCGCCACCGGCGGTGGAGAACAAGGCTCTATTCAGCCTG
TGCCCAGGAAAGGGGATCAGGGGATGCCCAGGCATGGACAGTGGGTGGCAGGGGGGGAGAGGAGGGCTGT
CTGCTTCCCAGAAGTCCAAGGACACAAATGGGTGAGGGGACTGGGCAGGGTTCTGACCCTGTGGGACCAG
AGTGGAGGGCGTAGATGGACCTGAAGTCTCCAGGGACAACAGGGCCCAGGTCTCAGGCTCCTAGTTGGGC
CCAGTGGCTCCAGCGTTTCCAAACCCATCCATCCCCAGAGGTTCTTCCCATCTCTCCAGGCTGATGTGTG
GGAACTCGAGGAAATAAATCTCCAGTGGGAGACGGAGGGGTGGCCAGGGAAACGGGGCGCTGCAGGAATA
AAGACGAGCCAGCACAGCCAGCTCATGTGTAACGGCTTTGTGGAGCTGTCAAGGCCTGGTCTCTGGGAGA
GAGGCACAGGGAGGCCAGACAAGGAAGGGGTGACCTGGAGGGACAGATCCAGGGGCTAAAGTCCTGATAA
GGCAAGAGAGTGCCGGCCCCCTCTTGCCCTATCAGGACCTCCACTGCCACATAGAGGCCATGATTGACCC
TTAGACAAAGGGCTGGTGTCCAATCCCAGCCCCCAGCCCCAGAACTCCAGGGAATGAATGGGCAGAGAGC
AGGAATGTGGGACATCTGTGTTCAAGGGAAGGACTCCAGGAGTCTGCTGGGAATGAGGCCTAGTAGGAAA
TGAGGTGGCCCTTGAGGGTACAGAACAGGTTCATTCTTCGCCAAATTCCCAGCACCTTGCAGGCACTTAC
AGCTGAGTGAGATAATGCCTGGGTTATGAAATCAAAAAGTTGGAAAGCAGGTCAGAGGTCATCTGGTACA
GCCCTTCCTTCCCTTTTTTTTTTTTTTTTTTTGTGAGACAAGGTCTCTCTCTGTTGCCCAGGCTGGAGTG
GCGCAAACACAGCTCACTGCAGCCTCAACCTACTGGGCTCAAGCAATCCTCCAGCCTCAGCCTCCCAAAG
TGCTGGGATTACAAGCATGAGCCACCCCACTCAGCCCTTTCCTTCCTTTTTAATTGATGCATAATAATTG
TAAGTATTCATCATGGTCCAACCAACCCTTTCTTGACCCACCTTCCTAGAGAGAGGGTCCTCTTGCTTCA
GCGGTCAGGGCCCCAGACCCATGGTCTGGCTCCAGGTACCACCTGCCTCATGCAGGAGTTGGCGTGCCCA
GGAAGCTCTGCCTCTGGGCACAGTGACCTCAGTGGGGTGAGGGGAGCTCTCCCCATAGCTGGGCTGCGGC
CCAACCCCACCCCCTCAGGCTATGCCAGGGGGTGTTGCCAGGGGCACCCGGGCATCGCCAGTCTAGCCCA
CTCCTTCATAAAGCCCTCGCATCCCAGGAGCGAGCAGAGCCAGAGCAGGTTGGAGAGGAGACGCATCACC
TCCGCTGCTCGCGGGGATCCACCATGGGTTGCTGTTTCTCCAAGACCGCAGCGAAGGGAGAAGCCGCCGC
GGAGAGGCCTGGGGAGGCGGCTGTGGCCTCGTCGCCTTCCAAAGCGAACGGACAGGAGAATGGCCACGTG
AAGGTAGGATCCGTGAGCAAGGGCGAGGAGCTGTTCACCGGGGTGGTGCCCATCCTGGTCGAGCTGGACG
GCGACGTAAACGGCCACAAGTTCAGCGTGTCCGGCGAGGGCGAGGGCGATGCCACCTACGGCAAGCTGAC
CCTGAAGTTCATCTGCACCACCGGCAAGCTGCCCGTGCCCTGGCCCACCCTCGTGACCACCCTGACCTAC
GGCGTGCAGTGCTTCAGCCGCTACCCCGACCACATGAAGCAGCACGACTTCTTCAAGTCCGCCATGCCCG
AAGGCTACGTCCAGGAGCGCACCATCTTCTTCAAGGACGACGGCAACTACAAGACCCGCGCCGAGGTGAA
GTTCGAGGGCGACACCCTGGTGAACCGCATCGAGCTGAAGGGCATCGACTTCAAGGAGGACGGCAACATC
CTGGGGCACAAGCTGGAGTACAACTACAACAGCCACAACGTCTATATCATGGCCGACAAGCAGAAGAACG
GCATCAAGGTGAACTTCAAGATCCGCCACAACATCGAGGACGGCAGCGTGCAGCTCGCCGACCACTACCA
GCAGAACACCCCCATCGGCGACGGCCCCGTGCTGCTGCCCGACAACCACTACCTGAGCACCCAGTCCGCC
CTGAGCAAAGACCCCAACGAGAAGCGCGATCACATGGTCCTGCTGGAGTTCGTGACCGCCGCCGGGATCA
CTCTCGGCATGGACGAGCTGTACAATAAGGATCCGCAGATCCCGGCCAGATACCGATGCTGCCGCAGCAA
AAGCAGGAGCAGATGCCGCCGTCGCAGGCGAAGATGTCGCAGACGGAGGAGGCGATGCTGCCGGCGGAGG
AGGCGAAGTAAGTAGAGGGCTGGGCTGGGCTGTGGGGGGTGTGGGGTGCGGGACTGGGCAGTCTGGGAGT
CCCTCTCACCACTTTTCTTACCTTTCTAGGATGCTGCCGTCGCCGCCGCTCATACACCATAAGGTGTAAA
AAATACTAGATGCACAGAATAGCAAGTCCATCAAAACTCCTGCGTGAGAATTTTACCAGACTTCAAGAGC
ATCTCGCCACATCTTGAAAAATGCCACCGTCCGATGAAAAACAGGAGCCTGCTAAGGAACAATGCCACCT
GTCAATAAATGTTGAAAACTCATCCCATTCCTGCCTCTTGGTCCTTGGGCTTGGGGAGGGGTGCGCGGAT
GTGGTTAGGGAACATGACTGGTCAAATGGGAAGGGCTTCAAAAGAATTCCCAATATTGACTACCAAGCCA
CCTGTACAGATCTGCCTGCAGGCATGCAAGCTTGGCACTGGCCGTCGTTTTACAACGTCGTGACTGGGAA
AACCCTGGCGTTACCCAACTTAATCGCCTTGCAGCACATCCCCCTTTCGCCAGCTGGCGTAATAGCGAAG
AGGCCCGCACCGATCGCCCTTCCCAACAGTTGCGCAGCCTGAATGGCGAATGGCGCCTGATGCGGTATTT
TCTCCTTACGCATCTGTGCGGTATTTCACACCGCATATGGTGCACTCTCAGTACAATCTGCTCTGATGCC
GCATAGTTAAGCCAGCCCCGACACCCGCCAACACCCGCTGACGCGCCCTGACGGGCTTGTCTGCTCCCGG
CATCCGCTTACAGACAAGCTGTGACCGTCTCCGGGAGCTGCATGTGTCAGAGGTTTTCACCGTCATCACC
GAAACGCGCGAGACGAAAGGGCCTCGTGATACGCCTATTTTTATAGGTTAATGTCATGATAATAATGGTT
TCTTAGACGTCAGGTGGCACTTTTCGGGGAAATGTGCGCGGAACCCCTATTTGTTTATTTTTCTAAATAC
ATTCAAATATGTATCCGCTCATGAGACAATAACCCTGATAAATGCTTCAATAATATTGAAAAAGGAAGAG
TATGAGTATTCAACATTTCCGTGTCGCCCTTATTCCCTTTTTTGCGGCATTTTGCCTTCCTGTTTTTGCT
CACCCAGAAACGCTGGTGAAAGTAAAAGATGCTGAAGATCAGTTGGGTGCACGAGTGGGTTACATCGAAC
TGGATCTCAACAGCGGTAAGATCCTTGAGAGTTTTCGCCCCGAAGAACGTTTTCCAATGATGAGCACTTT
TAAAGTTCTGCTATGTGGCGCGGTATTATCCCGTATTGACGCCGGGCAAGAGCAACTCGGTCGCCGCATA
CACTATTCTCAGAATGACTTGGTTGAGTACTCACCAGTCACAGAAAAGCATCTTACGGATGGCATGACAG
TAAGAGAATTATGCAGTGCTGCCATAACCATGAGTGATAACACTGCGGCCAACTTACTTCTGACAACGAT
CGGAGGACCGAAGGAGCTAACCGCTTTTTTGCACAACATGGGGGATCATGTAACTCGCCTTGATCGTTGG
GAACCGGAGCTGAATGAAGCCATACCAAACGACGAGCGTGACACCACGATGCCTGTAGCAATGGCAACAA
CGTTGCGCAAACTATTAACTGGCGAACTACTTACTCTAGCTTCCCGGCAACAATTAATAGACTGGATGGA
GGCGGATAAAGTTGCAGGACCACTTCTGCGCTCGGCCCTTCCGGCTGGCTGGTTTATTGCTGATAAATCT
GGAGCCGGTGAGCGTGGGTCTCGCGGTATCATTGCAGCACTGGGGCCAGATGGTAAGCCCTCCCGTATCG
TAGTTATCTACACGACGGGGAGTCAGGCAACTATGGATGAACGAAATAGACAGATCGCTGAGATAGGTGC
CTCACTGATTAAGCATTGGTAACTGTCAGACCAAGTTTACTCATATATACTTTAGATTGATTTAAAACTT
CATTTTTAATTTAAAAGGATCTAGGTGAAGATCCTTTTTGATAATCTCATGACCAAAATCCCTTAACGTG
AGTTTTCGTTCCACTGAGCGTCAGACCCCGTAGAAAAGATCAAAGGATCTTCTTGAGATCCTTTTTTTCT
GCGCGTAATCTGCTGCTTGCAAACAAAAAAACCACCGCTACCAGCGGTGGTTTGTTTGCCGGATCAAGAG
CTACCAACTCTTTTTCCGAAGGTAACTGGCTTCAGCAGAGCGCAGATACCAAATACTGTCCTTCTAGTGT
AGCCGTAGTTAGGCCACCACTTCAAGAACTCTGTAGCACCGCCTACATACCTCGCTCTGCTAATCCTGTT
ACCAGTGGCTGCTGCCAGTGGCGATAAGTCGTGTCTTACCGGGTTGGACTCAAGACGATAGTTACCGGAT
AAGGCGCAGCGGTCGGGCTGAACGGGGGGTTCGTGCACACAGCCCAGCTTGGAGCGAACGACCTACACCG
AACTGAGATACCTACAGCGTGAGCTATGAGAAAGCGCCACGCTTCCCGAAGGGAGAAAGGCGGACAGGTA
TCCGGTAAGCGGCAGGGTCGGAACAGGAGAGCGCACGAGGGAGCTTCCAGGGGGAAACGCCTGGTATCTT
TATAGTCCTGTCGGGTTTCGCCACCTCTGACTTGAGCGTCGATTTTTGTGATGCTCGTCAGGGGGGCGGA
GCCTATGGAAAAACGCCAGCAACGCGGCCTTTTTACGGTTCCTGGCCTTTTGCTGGCCTTTTGCTCACAT
GTTCTTTCCTGCGTTATCCCCTGATTCTGTGGATAACCGTATTACCGCCTTTGAGTGAGCTGATACCGCT
CGCCGCAGCCGAACGACCGAGCGCAGCGAGTCAGTGAGCGAGGAAGCGGAAGA
Features (pLannotate 1.2.2; 17 found; start..end, strand, type, name):
      1..93      +  CDS            lacI (fragment): lac repressor; lacI; The lac repressor binds to the lac operator to inhibit transcription in E. coli. This inhibition can be relieved by adding lactose or isopropyl-β-D-thiogalactopyranoside (IPTG).
    106..127     +  protein_bind   CAP binding site: CAP binding activates transcription in the presence of cAMP. E. coli catabolite activator protein
    142..172     +  promoter       lac promoter: promoter for the E. coli lac operon
    180..196     +  protein_bind   lac operator: The lac repressor binds to the lac operator to inhibit transcription in E. coli. This inhibition can be relieved by adding lactose or isopropyl-β-D-thiogalactopyranoside (IPTG). lac repressor encoded by lacI
    229..246     +  misc_feature   MCS (fragment): pUC18/19 multiple cloning site
    333..593     -  CDS            GVQW1 (fragment): GVQW1_HUMAN - Also known as TIGD1L2. Experimental evidence at transcript level: Swiss-Prot protein existence level 2. From Homo sapiens (Human).
   1972..2067    +  CDS            C14orf178 (fragment): CN178_HUMAN - Experimental evidence at transcript level: Swiss-Prot protein existence level 2. From Homo sapiens (Human).
   2474..2596    +  CDS            MARCKS (fragment): MARCS_CHICK - Experimental evidence at protein level: Swiss-Prot protein existence level 1. MARCKS is the most prominent cellular substrate for protein kinase C. This protein binds calmodulin, actin, and synapsin. MARCKS is a filamentous (F) actin cross-linking protein. From Gallus gallus (Chicken).
   2603..3315    +  CDS            EGFP (fragment): the original enhanced GFP (Yang et al., 1996) mammalian codon-optimized
   3338..3385    +  CDS            PRM1 (fragment): HSP1_RABIT - Also known as PRM-1. Experimental evidence at protein level: Swiss-Prot protein existence level 1. Protamines substitute for histones in the chromatin of sperm during the haploid phase of spermatogenesis. They compact sperm DNA into a highly condensed, stable and inactive complex. From Oryctolagus cuniculus (Rabbit).
   3865..3883    +  misc_feature   MCS (fragment): pUC18/19 multiple cloning site
   3886..4040    +  CDS            lacZα (fragment): LacZα fragment of β-galactosidase; lacZ fragment
   4046..4145    -  misc_feature   bom (fragment): basis of mobility region from pBR322
   4247..4282    -  CDS            rop (fragment): Rop protein, which maintains plasmids at low copy number; rop
   4377..4481    +  promoter       AmpR promoter: bla
   4482..5342    +  CDS            AmpR: β-lactamase; bla; confers resistance to ampicillin, carbenicillin, and related antibiotics
   5513..6101    +  rep_origin     ori: high-copy-number ColE1/pMB1/pBR322/pUC origin of replication
