>Addgene plasmid #22672 | pGFAP::MyrGFP | addgene full sequence | sequence record 302071 | Addgene NGS Result
AGCGGAAGAGCGCCCAATACGCAAACCGCCTCTCCCCGCGCGTTGGCCGATTCATTAATGCAGCTGGCAC
GACAGGTTTCCCGACTGGAAAGCGGGCAGTGAGCGCAACGCAATTAATGTGAGTTAGCTCACTCATTAGG
CACCCCAGGCTTTACACTTTATGCTTCCGGCTCGTATGTTGTGTGGAATTGTGAGCGGATAACAATTTCA
CACAGGAAACAGCTATGACATGATTACGAATTCGAGCTCGGTACCAGATCTGAGCTCCCACCTCCCTCTC
TGTGCTGGGACTCACAGAGGGAGACCTCAGGAGGCAGTCTGTCCATCACATGTCCAAATGCAGAGCATAC
CCTGGGCTGGGCGCAGTGGCGCACAACTGTAATTCCAGCACTTTGGGAGGCTGATGTGGAAGGATCACTT
GAGCCCAGAAGTTCTAGACCAGCCTGGGCAACATGGCAAGACCCTATCTCTACAAAAAAAGTTAAAAAAT
CAGCCACGTGTGGTGACACACACCTGTAGTCCCAGCTATTCAGGAGGCTGAGGTGAGGGGATCACTTAAG
GCTGGGAGGTTGAGGCTGCAGTGAGTCGTGGTTGCGCCACTGCACTCCAGCCTGGGCAACAGTGAGACCC
TGTCTCAAAAGAMAAAAAAAAAAAAAAAAAAAAAAAGAACATATCCTGGTGTGGAGTAGGGGACGCTGCT
CTGACAGAGGCTCGGGGGCCTGAGCTGGCTCTGTGAGCTGGGGAGGAGGCAGACAGCCAGGCCTTGTCTG
CAAGCAGACCTGGCAGCATTGGGCTGGCCGCCCCCCAGGGCCTCCTCTTCATGCCCAGTGAATGACTCAC
CTTGGCACAGACACAATGTTCGGGGTGGGCACAGTGCCTGCTTCCCGCCGCACCCCAGCCCCCCTCAAAT
GCCTTCCGAGAAGCCCATTGAGCAGGGGGCTTGCATTGCACCCCAGCCTGACAGCCTGGCATCTTGGGAT
AAAAGCAGCACAGCCCCCTAGGGGCTGCCCTTGCTGTGTGGCGCCACCGGCGGTGGAGAACAAGGCTCTA
TTCAGCCTGTGCCCAGGAAAGGGGATCAGGGGATGCCCAGGCATGGACAGTGGGTGGCAGGGGGGGAGAG
GAGGGCTGTCTGCTTCCCAGAAGTCCAAGGACACAAATGGGTGAGGGGACTGGGCAGGGTTCTGACCCTG
TGGGACCAGAGTGGAGGGCGTAGATGGACCTGAAGTCTCCAGGGACAACAGGGCCCAGGTCTCAGGCTCC
TAGTTGGGCCCAGTGGCTCCAGCGTTTCCAAACCCATCCATCCCCAGAGGTTCTTCCCATCTCTCCAGGC
TGATGTGTGGGAACTCGAGGAAATAAATCTCCAGTGGGAGACGGAGGGGTGGCCAGGGAAACGGGGCGCT
GCAGGAATAAAGACGAGCCAGCACAGCCAGCTCATGTGTAACGGCTTTGTGGAGCTGTCAAGGCCTGGTC
TCTGGGAGAGAGGCACAGGGAGGCCAGACAAGGAAGGGGTGACCTGGAGGGACAGATCCAGGGGCTAAAG
TCCTGATAAGGCAAGAGAGTGCCGGCCCCCTCTTGCCCTATCAGGACCTCCACTGCCACATAGAGGCCAT
GATTGACCCTTAGACAAAGGGCTGGTGTCCAATCCCAGCCCCCAGCCCCAGAACTCCAGGGAATGAATGG
GCAGAGAGCAGGAATGTGGGACATCTGTGTTCAAGGGAAGGACTCCAGGAGTCTGCTGGGAATGAGGCCT
AGTAGGAAATGAGGTGGCCCTTGAGGGTACAGAACAGGTTCATTCTTCGCCAAATTCCCAGCACCTTGCA
GGCACTTACAGCTGAGTGAGATAATGCCTGGGTTATGAAATCAAAAAGTTGGAAAGCAGGTCAGAGGTCA
TCTGGTACAGCCCTTCCTTCCCTTTTTTTTTTTTTTTTTTGTGAGACAAGGTCTCTCTCTGTTGCCCAGG
CTGGAGTGGCGCAAACACAGCTCACTGCAGCCTCAACCTACTGGGCTCAAGCAATCCTCCAGCCTCAGCC
TCCCAAAGTGCTGGGATTACAAGCATGAGCCACCCCACTCAGCCCTTTCCTTCCTTTTTAATTGATGCAT
AATAATTGTAAGTATTCATCATGGTCCAACCAACCCTTTCTTGACCCACCTTCCTAGAGAGAGGGTCCTC
TTGCTTCAGCGGTCAGGGCCCCAGACCCATGGTCTGGCTCCAGGTACCACCTGCCTCATGCAGGAGTTGG
CGTGCCCAGGAAGCTCTGCCTCTGGGCACAGTGACCTCAGTGGGGTGAGGGGAGCTCTCCCCATAGCTGG
GCTGCGGCCCAACCCCACCCCCTCAGGCTATGCCAGGGGGTGTTGCCAGGGGCACCCGGGCATCGCCAGT
CTAGCCCACTCCTTCATAAAGCCCTCGCATCCCAGGAGCGAGCAGAGCCAGAGCAGGTTGGAGAGGAGAC
GCATCACCTCCGCTGCTCGCGGGGATCCACCATGGGTTGCTGTTTCTCCAAGACCGCAGCGAAGGGAGAA
GCCGCCGCGGAGAGGCCTGGGGAGGCGGCTGTGGCCTCGTCGCCTTCCAAAGCGAACGGACAGGAGAATG
GCCACGTGAAGGTAGGATCCGTGAGCAAGGGCGAGGAGCTGTTCACCGGGGTGGTGCCCATCCTGGTCGA
GCTGGACGGCGACGTAAACGGCCACAAGTTCAGCGTGTCCGGCGAGGGCGAGGGCGATGCCACCTACGGC
AAGCTGACCCTGAAGTTCATCTGCACCACCGGCAAGCTGCCCGTGCCCTGGCCCACCCTCGTGACCACCC
TGACCTACGGCGTGCAGTGCTTCAGCCGCTACCCCGACCACATGAAGCAGCACGACTTCTTCAAGTCCGC
CATGCCCGAAGGCTACGTCCAGGAGCGCACCATCTTCTTCAAGGACGACGGCAACTACAAGACCCGCGCC
GAGGTGAAGTTCGAGGGCGACACCCTGGTGAACCGCATCGAGCTGAAGGGCATCGACTTCAAGGAGGACG
GCAACATCCTGGGGCACAAGCTGGAGTACAACTACAACAGCCACAACGTCTATATCATGGCCGACAAGCA
GAAGAACGGCATCAAGGTGAACTTCAAGATCCGCCACAACATCGAGGACGGCAGCGTGCAGCTCGCCGAC
CACTACCAGCAGAACACCCCCATCGGCGACGGCCCCGTGCTGCTGCCCGACAACCACTACCTGAGCACCC
AGTCCGCCCTGAGCAAAGACCCCAACGAGAAGCGCGATCACATGGTCCTGCTGGAGTTCGTGACCGCCGC
CGGGATCACTCTCGGCATGGACGAGCTGTACAATAAGGATCCGCAGATCCCGGCCAGATACCGATGCTGC
CGCAGCAAAAGCAGGAGCAGATGCCGCCGTCGCAGGCGAAGATGTCGCAGACGGAGGAGGCGATGCTGCC
GGCGGAGGAGGCGAAGTAAGTAGAGGGCTGGGCTGGGCTGTGGGGGGTGTGGGGTGCGGGACTGGGCAGT
CTGGGAGTCCCTCTCACCACTTTTCTTACCTTTCTAGGATGCTGCCGTCGCCGCCGCTCATACACCATAA
GGTGTAAAAAATACTAGATGCACAGAATAGCAAGTCCATCAAAACTCCTGCGTGAGAATTTTACCAGACT
TCAAGAGCATCTCGCCACATCTTGAAAAATGCCACCGTCCGATGAAAAACAGGAGCCTGCTAAGGAACAA
TGCCACCTGTCAATAAATGTTGAAAACTCATCCCATTCCTGCCTCTTGGTCCTTGGGCTTGGGGAGGGGT
GCGCGGATGTGGTTAGGGAACATGACTGGTCAAATGGGAAGGGCTTCAAAAGAATTCCCAATATTGACTA
CCAAGCCACCTGTACAGATCTGCCTGCAGGCATGCAAGCTTGGCACTGGCCGTCGTTTTACAACGTCGTG
ACTGGGAAAACCCTGGCGTTACCCAACTTAATCGCCTTGCAGCACATCCCCCTTTCGCCAGCTGGCGTAA
TAGCGAAGAGGCCCGCACCGATCGCCCTTCCCAACAGTTGCGCAGCCTGAATGGCGAATGGCGCCTGATG
CGGTATTTTCTCCTTACGCATCTGTGCGGTATTTCACACCGCATATGGTGCACTCTCAGTACAATCTGCT
CTGATGCCGCATAGTTAAGCCAGCCCCGACACCCGCCAACACCCGCTGACGCGCCCTGACGGGCTTGTCT
GCTCCCGGCATCCGCTTACAGACAAGCTGTGACCGTCTCCGGGAGCTGCATGTGTCAGAGGTTTTCACCG
TCATCACCGAAACGCGCGAGACGAAAGGGCCTCGTGATACGCCTATTTTTATAGGTTAATGTCATGATAA
TAATGGTTTCTTAGACGTCAGGTGGCACTTTTCGGGGAAATGTGCGCGGAACCCCTATTTGTTTATTTTT
CTAAATACATTCAAATATGTATCCGCTCATGAGACAATAACCCTGATAAATGCTTCAATAATATTGAAAA
AGGAAGAGTATGAGTATTCAACATTTCCGTGTCGCCCTTATTCCCTTTTTTGCGGCATTTTGCCTTCCTG
TTTTTGCTCACCCAGAAACGCTGGTGAAAGTAAAAGATGCTGAAGATCAGTTGGGTGCACGAGTGGGTTA
CATCGAACTGGATCTCAACAGCGGTAAGATCCTTGAGAGTTTTCGCCCCGAAGAACGTTTTCCAATGATG
AGCACTTTTAAAGTTCTGCTATGTGGCGCGGTATTATCCCGTATTGACGCCGGGCAAGAGCAACTCGGTC
GCCGCATACACTATTCTCAGAATGACTTGGTTGAGTACTCACCAGTCACAGAAAAGCATCTTACGGATGG
CATGACAGTAAGAGAATTATGCAGTGCTGCCATAACCATGAGTGATAACACTGCGGCCAACTTACTTCTG
ACAACGATCGGAGGACCGAAGGAGCTAACCGCTTTTTTGCACAACATGGGGGATCATGTAACTCGCCTTG
ATCGTTGGGAACCGGAGCTGAATGAAGCCATACCAAACGACGAGCGTGACACCACGATGCCTGTAGCAAT
GGCAACAACGTTGCGCAAACTATTAACTGGCGAACTACTTACTCTAGCTTCCCGGCAACAATTAATAGAC
TGGATGGAGGCGGATAAAGTTGCAGGACCACTTCTGCGCTCGGCCCTTCCGGCTGGCTGGTTTATTGCTG
ATAAATCTGGAGCCGGTGAGCGTGGGTCTCGCGGTATCATTGCAGCACTGGGGCCAGATGGTAAGCCCTC
CCGTATCGTAGTTATCTACACGACGGGGAGTCAGGCAACTATGGATGAACGAAATAGACAGATCGCTGAG
ATAGGTGCCTCACTGATTAAGCATTGGTAACTGTCAGACCAAGTTTACTCATATATACTTTAGATTGATT
TAAAACTTCATTTTTAATTTAAAAGGATCTAGGTGAAGATCCTTTTTGATAATCTCATGACCAAAATCCC
TTAACGTGAGTTTTCGTTCCACTGAGCGTCAGACCCCGTAGAAAAGATCAAAGGATCTTCTTGAGATCCT
TTTTTTCTGCGCGTAATCTGCTGCTTGCAAACAAAAAAACCACCGCTACCAGCGGTGGTTTGTTTGCCGG
ATCAAGAGCTACCAACTCTTTTTCCGAAGGTAACTGGCTTCAGCAGAGCGCAGATACCAAATACTGTTCT
TCTAGTGTAGCCGTAGTTAGGCCACCACTTCAAGAACTCTGTAGCACCGCCTACATACCTCGCTCTGCTA
ATCCTGTTACCAGTGGCTGCTGCCAGTGGCGATAAGTCGTGTCTTACCGGGTTGGACTCAAGACGATAGT
TACCGGATAAGGCGCAGCGGTCGGGCTGAACGGGGGGTTCGTGCACACAGCCCAGCTTGGAGCGAACGAC
CTACACCGAACTGAGATACCTACAGCGTGAGCTATGAGAAAGCGCCACGCTTCCCGAAGGGAGAAAGGCG
GACAGGTATCCGGTAAGCGGCAGGGTCGGAACAGGAGAGCGCACGAGGGAGCTTCCAGGGGGAAACGCCT
GGTATCTTTATAGTCCTGTCGGGTTTCGCCACCTCTGACTTGAGCGTCGATTTTTGTGATGCTCGTCAGG
GGGGCGGAGCCTATGGAAAAACGCCAGCAACGCGGCCTTTTTACGGTTCCTGGCCTTTTGCTGGCCTTTT
GCTCACATGTTCTTTCCTGCGTTATCCCCTGATTCTGTGGATAACCGTATTACCGCCTTTGAGTGAGCTG
ATACCGCTCGCCGCAGCCGAACGACCGAGCGCAGCGAGTCAGTGAGCGAGGA
Features (pLannotate 1.2.2; 17 found; start..end, strand, type, name):
     10..102     +  CDS            lacI (fragment): lac repressor; lacI; The lac repressor binds to the lac operator to inhibit transcription in E. coli. This inhibition can be relieved by adding lactose or isopropyl-β-D-thiogalactopyranoside (IPTG).
    115..136     +  protein_bind   CAP binding site: CAP binding activates transcription in the presence of cAMP. E. coli catabolite activator protein
    151..181     +  promoter       lac promoter: promoter for the E. coli lac operon
    189..205     +  protein_bind   lac operator: The lac repressor binds to the lac operator to inhibit transcription in E. coli. This inhibition can be relieved by adding lactose or isopropyl-β-D-thiogalactopyranoside (IPTG). lac repressor encoded by lacI
    238..255     +  misc_feature   MCS (fragment): pUC18/19 multiple cloning site
    342..602     -  CDS            GVQW1 (fragment): GVQW1_HUMAN - Also known as TIGD1L2. Experimental evidence at transcript level: Swiss-Prot protein existence level 2. From Homo sapiens (Human).
   1980..2075    +  CDS            C14orf178 (fragment): CN178_HUMAN - Experimental evidence at transcript level: Swiss-Prot protein existence level 2. From Homo sapiens (Human).
   2482..2604    +  CDS            MARCKS (fragment): MARCS_CHICK - Experimental evidence at protein level: Swiss-Prot protein existence level 1. MARCKS is the most prominent cellular substrate for protein kinase C. This protein binds calmodulin, actin, and synapsin. MARCKS is a filamentous (F) actin cross-linking protein. From Gallus gallus (Chicken).
   2611..3323    +  CDS            EGFP (fragment): the original enhanced GFP (Yang et al., 1996) mammalian codon-optimized
   3346..3393    +  CDS            PRM1 (fragment): HSP1_RABIT - Also known as PRM-1. Experimental evidence at protein level: Swiss-Prot protein existence level 1. Protamines substitute for histones in the chromatin of sperm during the haploid phase of spermatogenesis. They compact sperm DNA into a highly condensed, stable and inactive complex. From Oryctolagus cuniculus (Rabbit).
   3873..3891    +  misc_feature   MCS (fragment): pUC18/19 multiple cloning site
   3894..4048    +  CDS            lacZα (fragment): LacZα fragment of β-galactosidase; lacZ fragment
   4054..4153    -  misc_feature   bom (fragment): basis of mobility region from pBR322
   4255..4290    -  CDS            rop (fragment): Rop protein, which maintains plasmids at low copy number; rop
   4385..4489    +  promoter       AmpR promoter: bla
   4490..5350    +  CDS            AmpR: β-lactamase; bla; confers resistance to ampicillin, carbenicillin, and related antibiotics
   5521..6109    +  rep_origin     ori: high-copy-number ColE1/pMB1/pBR322/pUC origin of replication
