[The description below was written by a language model from this plasmid's Addgene catalogue record and pLannotate feature annotations shown in this document.]
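Description:
pGFAP::MyrGFP is a mammalian expression plasmid of about 6.3 kb built on the Gfa2-cLac backbone, in which the roughly 2.2 kb human GFAP (Gfa2) promoter drives a membrane-targeted EGFP, directing the reporter to GFAP-expressing cells such as astrocytes and related glial or neural stem cell populations. It is propagated in E. coli as a high-copy plasmid through a ColE1/pUC-type origin and selected with ampicillin via the bla gene. The remaining bacterial annotations (lacI, lac promoter/operator, lacZα, MCS, bom and rop fragments) are remnants of the pUC/pBR322-derived cloning vector. The feature tables do not annotate the GFAP promoter itself. The short human "CDS" hits upstream of the reporter are most likely incidental matches within that genomic promoter region.

The insert was PCR-amplified from a mT/mG reporter plasmid and placed at the BamHI site of a GFAP promoter plasmid. It consists of an N-terminal MARCKS-derived membrane-anchoring sequence fused to EGFP, so fluorescence outlines the plasma membrane and fine cellular processes. Downstream lies mouse protamine 1 sequence, normally an untranslated 3′ element in Gfa2 vectors. The depositor notes that one base pair is missing just upstream of the stop codon. This alters only the last amino acid of myrEGFP but causes read-through, so the translated product is a fusion of myrEGFP to protamine 1 sequence. The sequencing-derived record is one nucleotide shorter than the depositor's sequence, though the tables do not show where the difference lies. Because of this defect the plasmid has been discontinued and replaced by a corrected version (pGFAP::MyrGFP_v2).
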