Addgene plasmid #22672: pGFAP::MyrGFP
Purpose: This plasmid has been discontinued and a new version is now available. Please see: pGFAP::MyrGFP_v2 (Plasmid #160277) https://www.addgene.org/160277/
Depositing lab: Robert Benezra. Depositing organization: Memorial Sloan-Kettering Cancer Center. Publication: High levels of Id1 expression define B1 type adult neural stem cells. Nam HS, Benezra R. Cell Stem Cell. 2009 Nov 6. 5(5):515-26. 10.1016/j.stem.2009.08.017 PubMed 19896442.
Backbone
  Vector backbone: Gfa2-cLac
  Backbone size w/o insert (bp): 5500
  Vector type: Mammalian Expression
Growth in bacteria
  Bacterial resistance: Ampicillin, 100 μg/mL
  Growth temperature: 37°C
  Growth strain: DH5alpha
  Copy number: High Copy
Gene/Insert
  Gene/Insert name: myrGFP
  Insert size (bp): 700
  Mutation: Gfa2 human GFAP promoter
  Cloning method: Restriction Enzyme; 5′ cloning site BamH1 (not destroyed); 3′ cloning site BamH1 (not destroyed)
  Sequencing primers: 5′ n/a
Resource information
  A portion of this plasmid was derived from a plasmid made by: Michael Brenner
Terms and licenses: Academic/Nonprofit Terms; Industry Terms: Not Available to Industry
Depositor comments: MyrEGFP fragment amplified by high fidelity PCR from plasmid pROSA26-mT-mG (www.addgene.org/17787/) was InFusion cloned into BamHI site of the pGFAP-EGFR* plasmid obtained from Dr. Eric Holland. The ~2.2 kb GFAP promoter in this plasmid is presumably the same as the one utilized in the GFAP-tva transgenic mouse in Holland EC and Varmus HE https://doi.org/10.1073/pnas.95.3.1218. Addgene NGS sequencing confirmed the Gfa2 promoter sequence in this plasmid is identical to the hGFAP promoter sequences in other Gfa2 plasmids, such as hGFAP-GFP (http://www.addgene.org/40592/) and hGFAP-Cre (http://www.addgene.org/40591/) One base pair is missing immediately upstream of the stop codon. The myrEGFP sequence is not perturbed except the very last amino acid. However, the mouse Protamine 1 sequence that is downstream of the myrEGFP sequence and is otherwise silent is now translated. Thus, a fusion protein of membrane-anchored myrEGFP and mPrm1 is translated.
How to cite: pGFAP::MyrGFP was a gift from Robert Benezra (Addgene plasmid # 22672)
