>Addgene plasmid #22672 | pGFAP::MyrGFP | addgene partial sequence | sequence record 28529 | 22672 with GFAPpro-F 5'-ACTCCTTCATAAAGCCCTCG
GAGCAGGTTGGAGAGGAGACGCATCACCTCCGCTGCTCGCGGGGATCCACCATGGGTTGCTGTTTCTCCA
AGACCGCAGCGAAGGGAGAAGCCGCCGCGGAGAGGCCTGGGGAGGCGGCTGTGGCCTCGTCGCCTTCCAA
AGCGAACGGACAGGAGAATGGCCACGTGAAGGTAGGATCCGTGAGCAAGGGCGAGGAGCTGTTCACCGGG
GTGGTGCCCATCCTGGTCGAGCTGGACGGCGACGTAAACGGCCACAAGTTCAGCGTGTCCGGCGAGGGCG
AGGGCGATGCCACCTACGGCAAGCTGACCCTGAAGTTCATCTGCACCACCGGCAAGCTGCCCGTGCCCTG
GCCCACCCTCGTGACCACCCTGACCTACGGCGTGCAGTGCTTCAGCCGCTACCCCGACCACATGAAGCAG
CACGACTTCTTCAAGTCCGCCATGCCCGAAGGCTACGTCCAGGAGCGCACCATCTTCTTCAAGGACGACG
GCAACTACAAGACCCGCGCCGAGGTGAAGTTCGAGGGCGACACCCTGGTGAACCGCATCGAGCTGAAGGG
CATCGACTTCAAGGAGGACGGCAACATCCTGGGGGCACAAGCTGGGAGTACAACT
